Addgene plasmid #35900: Wnt9A Non-STOP
Depositing lab: Marian Waterman. Depositing organization: University of California, Irvine. Publication: A uniform human Wnt expression library reveals a shared secretory pathway and unique signaling activities. Najdi R, Proffitt K, Sprowl S, Kaur S, Yu J, Covey TM, Virshup DM, Waterman ML. Differentiation. 2012 Sep;84(2):203-13. doi: 10.1016/j.diff.2012.06.004. Epub 2012 Jul 9. PubMed 22784633.
Backbone
  Vector backbone: pENTR/D-TOPO
  Backbone manufacturer: Invitrogen
  Backbone size w/o insert (bp): 2580
  Vector type: Entry Vector
Growth in bacteria
  Bacterial resistance: Kanamycin, 50 μg/mL
  Growth temperature: 37°C
  Growth strain: DH5alpha
  Copy number: High Copy
Gene/Insert
  Gene/Insert name: Wnt9A (alt name: Wnt9A)
  Species: H. sapiens (human)
  Insert size (bp): 1104
  Mutation: Silent Mutation A (543) --> G
  Entrez Gene: WNT9A (a.k.a. WNT14)
  Cloning method: Restriction Enzyme
  Sequencing primers: 5′ M13 (-20)-FWD; 3′ M13-Reverse
Terms and licenses: Academic/Nonprofit Terms; Industry Terms: Not Available to Industry
How to cite: Wnt9A Non-STOP was a gift from Marian Waterman (Addgene plasmid # 35900 ; http://n2t.net/addgene:35900 ; RRID:Addgene_35900)
