[The description below was written by a language model from this plasmid's Addgene catalogue record and pLannotate feature annotations shown in this document.]
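Description:
Wnt9A Non-STOP is a Gateway entry clone built on the pENTR/D-TOPO backbone, carrying the human WNT9A (also known as WNT14) open reading frame without its stop codon. It is a small bacterial plasmid of about 3.7 kb, maintained at high copy through a ColE1/pUC-type origin and selected with kanamycin via the aminoglycoside phosphotransferase gene. As an entry vector it has no eukaryotic promoter driving the insert. The only promoter annotated near the cassette is a T7 promoter lying outside attL2 in reverse orientation. The rrnB T1 and T2 terminators upstream of attL1 insulate the cloning region from read-through transcription in E. coli. The short lacI and lacZα fragments called in the feature table are backbone remnants rather than functional genes.

The WNT9A coding sequence (insert recorded as 1104 bp) sits between attL1 and attL2, the recombination sites used in the Gateway LR reaction to move the insert directionally into attR-containing destination vectors. Omitting the stop codon allows the transferred ORF to be read through into a C-terminal tag or fusion partner supplied by the destination vector. The record notes a single silent A-to-G change at position 543, which does not alter the encoded protein. WNT9A is a secreted ligand for Frizzled receptors that acts in canonical Wnt/β-catenin signalling and in skeletal and joint development. The clone belongs to a uniform human Wnt expression library and serves as a source for generating tagged WNT9A expression constructs to study Wnt secretion and signalling activity.
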