Features (pLannotate 1.2.2; 10 found; start..end, strand, type, name):
    121..213     +  CDS            lacI (fragment): lac repressor; lacI; The lac repressor binds to the lac operator to inhibit transcription in E. coli. This inhibition can be relieved by adding lactose or isopropyl-β-D-thiogalactopyranoside (IPTG).
    268..295     -  terminator     rrnB T2 terminator: transcription terminator T2 from the E. coli rrnB gene
    427..470     +  terminator     rrnB T1 terminator: Escherichia coli rrnB; transcription terminator T1 from the E. coli rrnB gene
    517..553     -  CDS            lacZα (fragment): LacZα fragment of β-galactosidase; lacZ fragment
    569..668     +  protein_bind   attL1: mutant version of attL; recombination site for the Gateway® LR reaction LR Clonase™
    689..1783    +  CDS            WNT9A: WNT9A_HUMAN - Also known as WNT14. Experimental evidence at protein level: Swiss-Prot protein existence level 1. Ligand for members of the frizzled family of seven transmembrane receptors. Functions in the canonical Wnt/beta-catenin signaling pathway. Required for normal timing of IHH expression during embryonic bone development, normal chondrocyte maturation and for normal bone mineralization during embryonic bone development. Plays a redundant role in maintaining joint integrity. From Homo sapiens (Human).
   1809..1908    -  protein_bind   attL2: mutant version of attL; recombination site for the Gateway® LR reaction LR Clonase™
   1926..1944    -  promoter       T7 promoter: promoter for bacteriophage T7 RNA polymerase
   2078..2887    +  CDS            KanR: aminoglycoside phosphotransferase; aph(3')-Ia; confers resistance to kanamycin in bacteria or G418 (Geneticin®) in eukaryotes
   3034..3622    +  rep_origin     ori: high-copy-number ColE1/pMB1/pBR322/pUC origin of replication
>Addgene plasmid #35900 | Wnt9A Non-STOP | depositor full sequence | sequence record 44166 | Wnt9A Non-STOP sequence 3684 bps
CTTTCCTGCGTTATCCCCTGATTCTGTGGATAACCGTATTACCGCCTTTGAGTGAGCTGATACCGCTCGC
CGCAGCCGAACGACCGAGCGCAGCGAGTCAGTGAGCGAGGAAGCGGAAGAGCGCCCAATACGCAAACCGC
CTCTCCCCGCGCGTTGGCCGATTCATTAATGCAGCTGGCACGACAGGTTTCCCGACTGGAAAGCGGGCAG
TGAGCGCAACGCAATTAATACGCGTACCGCTAGCCAGGAAGAGTTTGTAGAAACGCAAAAAGGCCATCCG
TCAGGATGGCCTTCTGCTTAGTTTGATGCCTGGCAGTTTATGGCGGGCGTCCTGCCCGCCACCCTCCGGG
CCGTTGCTTCACAACGTTCAAATCCGCTCCCGGCGGATTTGTCCTACTCAGGAGAGCGTTCACCGACAAA
CAACAGATAAAACGAAAGGCCCAGTCTTCCGACTGAGCCTTTCGTTTTATTTGATGCCTGGCAGTTCCCT
ACTCTCGCGTTAACGCTAGCATGGATGTTTTCCCAGTCACGACGTTGTAAAACGACGGCCAGTCTTAAGC
TCGGGCCCCAAATAATGATTTTATTTTGACTGATAGTGACCTGTTCGTTGCAACAAATTGATGAGCAATG
CTTTTTTATAATGCCAACTTTGTACAAAAAAGCAGGCTCCGCGGCCGCCCCCTTCACCATGCTGGATGGG
TCCCCGCTGGCGCGCTGGCTGGCCGCGGCCTTCGGGCTGACGCTGCTGCTCGCCGCGCTGCGCCCTTCGG
CCGCCTACTTCGGGCTGACGGGCAGCGAGCCCCTGACCATCCTCCCGCTGACCCTGGAGCCAGAGGCGGC
TGCCCAGGCGCACTACAAGGCCTGCGACCGGCTGAAGCTGGAGCGGAAGCAGCGGCGCATGTGCCGCCGG
GACCCGGGCGTGGCAGAGACGCTGGTGGAGGCCGTGAGCATGAGTGCGCTCGAGTGCCAGTTCCAGTTCC
GCTTTGAGCGCTGGAACTGCACGCTGGAGGGCCGCTACCGGGCCAGCCTGCTCAAGCGAGGCTTCAAGGA
GACTGCCTTCCTCTATGCCATCTCCTCGGCTGGCCTGACGCACGCACTGGCCAAGGCGTGCAGCGCGGGC
CGCATGGAGCGCTGTACCTGCGATGAGGCACCCGACCTGGAGAACCGTGAGGCCTGGCAGTGGGGGGGCT
GCGGAGACAACCTTAAGTACAGCAGCAAGTTCGTCAAGGAGTTCCTGGGCAGACGGTCAAGCAAGGATCT
GCGAGCCCGTGTGGACTTCCACAACAACCTCGTGGGTGTGAAGGTGATCAAGGCTGGGGTGGAGACCACC
TGCAAGTGCCACGGCGTGTCAGGCTCATGCACGGTGCGGACCTGCTGGCGGCAGTTGGCGCCTTTCCATG
AGGTGGGCAAGCATCTGAAGCACAAGTATGAGACGGCACTCAAGGTGGGCAGCACCACCAATGAAGCTGC
CGGCGAGGCAGGTGCCATCTCCCCACCACGGGGCCGTGCCTCGGGGGCAGGTGGCAGCGACCCGCTGCCC
CGCACTCCAGAGCTGGTGCACCTGGATGACTCGCCTAGCTTCTGCCTGGCTGGCCGCTTCTCCCCGGGCA
CCGCTGGCCGTAGGTGCCACCGTGAGAAGAACTGCGAGAGCATCTGCTGTGGCCGCGGCCATAACACACA
GAGCCGGGTGGTGACAAGGCCCTGCCAGTGCCAGGTGCGTTGGTGCTGCTATGTGGAGTGCAGGCAGTGC
ACGCAGCGTGAGGAGGTCTACACCTGCAAGGGCTGCATTCTGAAGGGTGGGCGCGCCGACCCAGCTTTCT
TGTACAAAGTTGGCATTATAAGAAAGCATTGCTTATCAATTTGTTGCAACGAACAGGTCACTATCAGTCA
AAATAAAATCATTATTTGCCATCCAGCTGATATCCCCTATAGTGAGTCGTATTACATGGTCATAGCTGTT
TCCTGGCAGCTCTGGCCCGTGTCTCAAAATCTCTGATGTTACATTGCACAAGATAAAAATATATCATCAT
GAACAATAAAACTGTCTGCTTACATAAACAGTAATACAAGGGGTGTTATGAGCCATATTCAACGGGAAAC
GTCGAGGCCGCGATTAAATTCCAACATGGATGCTGATTTATATGGGTATAAATGGGCTCGCGATAATGTC
GGGCAATCAGGTGCGACAATCTATCGCTTGTATGGGAAGCCCGATGCGCCAGAGTTGTTTCTGAAACATG
GCAAAGGTAGCGTTGCCAATGATGTTACAGATGAGATGGTCAGACTAAACTGGCTGACGGAATTTATGCC
TCTTCCGACCATCAAGCATTTTATCCGTACTCCTGATGATGCATGGTTACTCACCACTGCGATCCCCGGA
AAAACAGCATTCCAGGTATTAGAAGAATATCCTGATTCAGGTGAAAATATTGTTGATGCGCTGGCAGTGT
TCCTGCGCCGGTTGCATTCGATTCCTGTTTGTAATTGTCCTTTTAACAGCGATCGCGTATTTCGTCTCGC
TCAGGCGCAATCACGAATGAATAACGGTTTGGTTGATGCGAGTGATTTTGATGACGAGCGTAATGGCTGG
CCTGTTGAACAAGTCTGGAAAGAAATGCATAAACTTTTGCCATTCTCACCGGATTCAGTCGTCACTCATG
GTGATTTCTCACTTGATAACCTTATTTTTGACGAGGGGAAATTAATAGGTTGTATTGATGTTGGACGAGT
CGGAATCGCAGACCGATACCAGGATCTTGCCATCCTATGGAACTGCCTCGGTGAGTTTTCTCCTTCATTA
CAGAAACGGCTTTTTCAAAAATATGGTATTGATAATCCTGATATGAATAAATTGCAGTTTCATTTGATGC
TCGATGAGTTTTTCTAATCAGAATTGGTTAATTGGTTGTAACACTGGCAGAGCATTACGCTGACTTGACG
GGACGGCGCAAGCTCATGACCAAAATCCCTTAACGTGAGTTACGCGTCGTTCCACTGAGCGTCAGACCCC
GTAGAAAAGATCAAAGGATCTTCTTGAGATCCTTTTTTTCTGCGCGTAATCTGCTGCTTGCAAACAAAAA
AACCACCGCTACCAGCGGTGGTTTGTTTGCCGGATCAAGAGCTACCAACTCTTTTTCCGAAGGTAACTGG
CTTCAGCAGAGCGCAGATACCAAATACTGTCCTTCTAGTGTAGCCGTAGTTAGGCCACCACTTCAAGAAC
TCTGTAGCACCGCCTACATACCTCGCTCTGCTAATCCTGTTACCAGTGGCTGCTGCCAGTGGCGATAAGT
CGTGTCTTACCGGGTTGGACTCAAGACGATAGTTACCGGATAAGGCGCAGCGGTCGGGCTGAACGGGGGG
TTCGTGCACACAGCCCAGCTTGGAGCGAACGACCTACACCGAACTGAGATACCTACAGCGTGAGCATTGA
GAAAGCGCCACGCTTCCCGAAGGGAGAAAGGCGGACAGGTATCCGGTAAGCGGCAGGGTCGGAACAGGAG
AGCGCACGAGGGAGCTTCCAGGGGGAAACGCCTGGTATCTTTATAGTCCTGTCGGGTTTCGCCACCTCTG
ACTTGAGCGTCGATTTTTGTGATGCTCGTCAGGGGGGCGGAGCCTATGGAAAAACGCCAGCAACGCGGCC
TTTTTACGGTTCCTGGCCTTTTGCTGGCCTTTTGCTCACATGTT
