>Addgene plasmid #35900 | Wnt9A Non-STOP | addgene partial sequence | sequence record 44987 | M13rev
TCAGCTGGATGGCAAATAATGATTTTATTTTGACTGATAGTGACCTGTTCGTTGCAACAAATTGATAAGC
AATGCTTTCTTATAATGCCAACTTTGTACAAGAAAGCTGGGTCGGCGCGCCCACCCTTCAGAATGCAGCC
CTTGCAGGTGTAGACCTCCTCACGCTGCGTGCACTGCCTGCACTCCACATAGCAGCACCAACGCACCTGG
CACTGGCAGGGCCTTGTCACCACCCGGCTCTGTGTGTTATGGCCGCGGCCACAGCAGATGCTCTCGCAGT
TCTTCTCACGGTGGCACCTACGGCCAGCGGTGCCCGGGGAGAAGCGGCCAGCCAGGCAGAAGCTAGGCGA
GTCATCCAGGTGCACCAGCTCTGGAGTGCGGGGCAGCGGGTCGCTGCCACCTGCCCCCGAGGCACGGCCC
CGTGGTGGGGAGATGGCACCTGCCTCGCCGGCAGCTTCATTGGTGGTGCTGCCCACCTTGAGTGCCGTCT
CATACTTGTGCTTCAGATGCTTGCCCACCTCATGGAAAGGCGCCAACTGCCGCCAGCAGGTCCGCACCGT
GCATGAGCCTGACACGCCGTGGCACTTGCAGGTGGTCTCCACCCCAGCCTTGATCACCTTCACACCCACG
AGGTTGTTGTGGAAGTCCACACGGGCTCGCAGATCCTTGCTTGACCGTCTGCCCAGGAACTCCTTGACGA
ACTTGCTGCTGTACTTAAGGTTGTCTCCGCAGCCCCCCCACTGCCAGGCCTCACGGTTCTCCAGGTCGGG
TGCCTCATCGCA
